>Addgene plasmid #242188 | pLenti-eIF6-3XFlag | addgene full sequence | sequence record 483938 | Addgene NGS Result
GCGCAGCGAGTCAGTGAGCGAGGAAGCGGAAGAGCGCCCAATACGCAAACCGCCTCTCCCCGCGCGTTGG
CCGATTCATTAATGCAGCTGGCACGACAGGTTTCCCGACTGGAAAGCGGGCAGTGAGCGCAACGCAATTA
ATGTGAGTTAGCTCACTCATTAGGCACCCCAGGCTTTACACTTTATGCTTCCGGCTCGTATGTTGTGTGG
AATTGTGAGCGGATAACAATTTCACACAGGAAACAGCTATGACCATGATTACGCCAAGCGCGCAATTAAC
CCTCACTAAAGGGAACAAAAGCTGGAGCTGCAAGCTTAATGTAGTCTTATGCAATACTCTTGTAGTCTTG
CAACATGGTAACGATGAGTTAGCAACATGCCTTACAAGGAGAGAAAAAGCACCGTGCATGCCGATTGGTG
GAAGTAAGGTGGTACGATCGTGCCTTATTAGGAAGGCAACAGACGGGTCTGACATGGATTGGACGAACCA
CTGAATTGCCGCATTGCAGAGATATTGTATTTAAGTGCCTAGCTCGATACATAAACGGGTCTCTCTGGTT
AGACCAGATCTGAGCCTGGGAGCTCTCTGGCTAACTAGGGAACCCACTGCTTAAGCCTCAATAAAGCTTG
CCTTGAGTGCTTCAAGTAGTGTGTGCCCGTCTGTTGTGTGACTCTGGTAACTAGAGATCCCTCAGACCCT
TTTAGTCAGTGTGGAAAATCTCTAGCAGTGGCGCCCGAACAGGGACTTGAAAGCGAAAGGGAAACCAGAG
GAGCTCTCTCGACGCAGGACTCGGCTTGCTGAAGCGCGCACGGCAAGAGGCGAGGGGCGGCGACTGGTGA
GTACGCCAAAAATTTTGACTAGCGGAGGCTAGAAGGAGAGAGATGGGTGCGAGAGCGTCAGTATTAAGCG
GGGGAGAATTAGATCGCGATGGGAAAAAATTCGGTTAAGGCCAGGGGGAAAGAAAAAATATAAATTAAAA
CATATAGTATGGGCAAGCAGGGAGCTAGAACGATTCGCAGTTAATCCTGGCCTGTTAGAAACATCAGAAG
GCTGTAGACAAATACTGGGACAGCTACAACCATCCCTTCAGACAGGATCAGAAGAACTTAGATCATTATA
TAATACAGTAGCAACCCTCTATTGTGTGCATCAAAGGATAGAGATAAAAGACACCAAGGAAGCTTTAGAC
AAGATAGAGGAAGAGCAAAACAAAAGTAAGACCACCGCACAGCAAGCGGCCGCTGATCTTCAGACCTGGA
GGAGGAGATATGAGGGACAATTGGAGAAGTGAATTATATAAATATAAAGTAGTAAAAATTGAACCATTAG
GAGTAGCACCCACCAAGGCAAAGAGAAGAGTGGTGCAGAGAGAAAAAAGAGCAGTGGGAATAGGAGCTTT
GTTCCTTGGGTTCTTGGGAGCAGCAGGAAGCACTATGGGCGCAGCGTCAATGACGCTGACGGTACAGGCC
AGACAATTATTGTCTGGTATAGTGCAGCAGCAGAACAATTTGCTGAGGGCTATTGAGGCGCAACAGCATC
TGTTGCAACTCACAGTCTGGGGCATCAAGCAGCTCCAGGCAAGAATCCTGGCTGTGGAAAGATACCTAAA
GGATCAACAGCTCCTGGGGATTTGGGGTTGCTCTGGAAAACTCATTTGCACCACTGCTGTGCCTTGGAAT
GCTAGTTGGAGTAATAAATCTCTGGAACAGATTTGGAATCACACGACCTGGATGGAGTGGGACAGAGAAA
TTAACAATTACACAAGCTTAATACACTCCTTAATTGAAGAATCGCAAAACCAGCAAGAAAAGAATGAACA
AGAATTATTGGAATTAGATAAATGGGCAAGTTTGTGGAATTGGTTTAACATAACAAATTGGCTGTGGTAT
ATAAAATTATTCATAATGATAGTAGGAGGCTTGGTAGGTTTAAGAATAGTTTTTGCTGTACTTTCTATAG
TGAATAGAGTTAGGCAGGGATATTCACCATTATCGTTTCAGACCCACCTCCCAACCCCGAGGGGACCCGA
CAGGCCCGAAGGAATAGAAGAAGAAGGTGGAGAGAGAGACAGAGACAGATCCATTCGATTAGTGAACGGA
TCTCGACGGTATCGGTTAACTTTTAAAAGAAAAGGGGGGATTGGGGGGTACAGTGCAGGGGAAAGAATAG
TAGACATAATAGCAACAGACATACAAACTAAAGAATTACAAAAACAAATTACAAAATTCAAAATTTTATC
GATAAGCTTGGGAGTTCCGCGTTACATAACTTACGGTAAATGGCCCGCCTGGCTGACCGCCCAACGACCC
CCGCCCATTGACGTCAATAATGACGTATGTTCCCATAGTAACGCCAATAGGGACTTTCCATTGACGTCAA
TGGGTGGAGTATTTACGGTAAACTGCCCACTTGGCAGTACATCAAGTGTATCATATGCCAAGTACGCCCC
CTATTGACGTCAATGACGGTAAATGGCCCGCCTGGCATTATGCCCAGTACATGACCTTATGGGACTTTCC
TACTTGGCAGTACATCTACGTATTAGTCATCGCTATTACCATGGTGATGCGGTTTTGGCAGTACATCAAT
GGGCGTGGATAGCGGTTTGACTCACGGGGATTTCCAAGTCTCCACCCCATTGACGTCAATGGGAGTTTGT
TTTGGCACCAAAATCAACGGGACTTTCCAAAATGTCGTAACAACTCCGCCCCATTGACGCAAATGGGCGG
TAGGCGTGTACGGTGGGAGGTCTATATAAGCAGAGCTCGTTTAGTGAACCGTCAGATCGCCACC
[732 nt withheld, positions 2795-3526]
ACCGGCCTGGAGACGGCCACCATGGAGAACCTGTACTTCCAGGGCGACTACAAAGACCATGACGGTGATT
ATAAAGATCATGACATCGATTACAAGGATGACGATGACAAGTAGAAACACTAGGATCCGGTACCGAATTC
GCGGCCGCACTCGAGATATCTAGACCCAGCTTTCTTGTACAAAGTGGTTGATATCCAGCACAGTGGCGGC
CGCTCGACAATCAACCTCTGGATTACAAAATTTGTGAAAGATTGACTGGTATTCTTAACTATGTTGCTCC
TTTTACGCTATGTGGATACGCTGCTTTAATGCCTTTGTATCATGCTATTGCTTCCCGTATGGCTTTCATT
TTCTCCTCCTTGTATAAATCCTGGTTGCTGTCTCTTTATGAGGAGTTGTGGCCCGTTGTCAGGCAACGTG
GCGTGGTGTGCACTGTGTTTGCTGACGCAACCCCCACTGGTTGGGGCATTGCCACCACCTGTCAGCTCCT
TTCCGGGACTTTCGCTTTCCCCCTCCCTATTGCCACGGCGGAACTCATCGCCGCCTGCCTTGCCCGCTGC
TGGACAGGGGCTCGGCTGTTGGGCACTGACAATTCCGTGGTGTTGTCGGGGAAGCTGACGTCCTTTCCAT
GGCTGCTCGCCTGTGTTGCCACCTGGATTCTGCGCGGGACGTCCTTCTGCTACGTCCCTTCGGCCCTCAA
TCCAGCGGACCTTCCTTCCCGCGGCCTGCTGCCGGCTCTGCGGCCTCTTCCGCGTCTTCGCCTTCGCCCT
CAGACGAGTCGGATCTCCCTTTGGGCCGCCTCCCCGCCTGGAATTCTGCAGATATCCGGTTAGTAATGAG
TTTGGAATTAATTCTGTGGAATGTGTGTCAGTTAGGGTGTGGAAAGTCCCCAGGCTCCCCAGCAGGCAGA
AGTATGCAAAGCATGCATCTCAATTAGTCAGCAACCAGGTGTGGAAAGTCCCCAGGCTCCCCAGCAGGCA
GAAGTATGCAAAGCATGCATCTCAATTAGTCAGCAACCATAGTCCCGCCCCTAACTCCGCCCATCCCGCC
CCTAACTCCGCCCAGTTCCGCCCATTCTCCGCCCCATGGCTGACTAATTTTTTTTATTTATGCAGAGGCC
GAGGCCGCCTCTGCCTCTGAGCTATTCCAGAAGTAGTGAGGAGGCTTTTTTGGAGGCCTAGGCTTTTGCA
AAAAGCTCCCGGGAGCTTGTATATCCATTTTCGGATCTGATCAGCACGTGTTGACAATTAATCATCGGCA
TAGTATATCGGCATAGTATAATACGACAAGGTGAGGAACTAAACCATGGCCAAGCCTTTGTCTCAAGAAG
AATCCACCCTCATTGAAAGAGCAACGGCTACAATCAACAGCATCCCCATCTCTGAAGACTACAGCGTCGC
CAGCGCAGCTCTCTCTAGCGACGGCCGCATCTTCACTGGTGTCAATGTATATCATTTTACTGGGGGACCT
TGTGCAGAACTCGTGGTGCTGGGCACTGCTGCTGCTGCGGCAGCTGGCAACCTGACTTGTATCGTCGCGA
TCGGAAATGAGAACAGGGGCATCTTGAGCCCCTGCGGACGGTGCCGACAGGTGCTTCTCGATCTGCATCC
TGGGATCAAAGCCATAGTGAAGGACAGTGATGGACAGCCGACGGCAGTTGGGATTCGTGAATTGCTGCCC
TCTGGTTATGTGTGGGAGGGCTAAGCACAATTCGAGCTCGGTACCTTTAAGACCAATGACTTACAAGGCA
GCTGTAGATCTTAGCCACTTTTTAAAAGAAAAGGGGGGACTGGAAGGGCTAGCTCACTCCCAACGAAGAC
AAGATCTGCTTTTTGCTTGTACTGGGTCTCTCTGGTTAGACCAGATCTGAGCCTGGGAGCTCTCTGGCTA
ACTAGGGAACCCACTGCTTAAGCCTCAATAAAGCTTGCCTTGAGTGCTTCAAGTAGTGTGTGCCCGTCTG
TTGTGTGACTCTGGTAACTAGAGATCCCTCAGACCCTTTTAGTCAGTGTGGAAAATCTCTAGCAGTAGTA
GTTCATGTCATCTTATTATTCAGTATTTATAACTTGCAAAGAAATGAATATCAGAGAGTGAGAGGAACTT
GTTTATTGCAGCTTATAATGGTTACAAATAAAGCAATAGCATCACAAATTTCACAAATAAAGCATTTTTT
TCACTGCATTCTAGTTGTGGTTTGTCCAAACTCATCAATGTATCTTATCATGTCTGGCTCTAGCTATCCC
GCCCCTAACTCCGCCCATCCCGCCCCTAACTCCGCCCAGTTCCGCCCATTCTCCGCCCCATGGCTGACTA
ATTTTTTTTATTTATGCAGAGGCCGAGGCCGCCTCGGCCTCTGAGCTATTCCAGAAGTAGTGAGGAGGCT
TTTTTGGAGGCCTAGGGACGTACCCAATTCGCCCTATAGTGAGTCGTATTACGCGCGCTCACTGGCCGTC
GTTTTACAACGTCGTGACTGGGAAAACCCTGGCGTTACCCAACTTAATCGCCTTGCAGCACATCCCCCTT
TCGCCAGCTGGCGTAATAGCGAAGAGGCCCGCACCGATCGCCCTTCCCAACAGTTGCGCAGCCTGAATGG
CGAATGGG
[124 nt withheld, positions 6125-6248]
C
[91 nt withheld, positions 6250-6340]
A
[49 nt withheld, positions 6342-6390]
CCTTTGACGTTGGAGTCCACGTTCTTT
[37 nt withheld, positions 6418-6454]
ACCCTATCTCGGTCTATTCTTTTGATTTATAAGGGATTTTGCCGATTTCGGCCTATTGGTTAAAAAATGA
GCTGATTTAACAAAAATTTAACGCGAATTTTAACAAAATATTAACGCTTACAATTTAGGTGGCACTTTTC
GGGGAAATGTGCGCGGAACCCCTATTTGTTTATTTTTCTAAATACATTCAAATATGTATCCGCTCATGAG
ACAATAACCCTGATAAATGCTTCAATAATATTGAAAAAGGAAGAGTATGAGTATTCAACATTTCCGTGTC
GCCCTTATTCCCTTTTTTGCGGCATTTTGCCTTCCTGTTTTTGCTCACCCAGAAACGCTGGTGAAAGTAA
AAGATGCTGAAGATCAGTTGGGTGCACGAGTGGGTTACATCGAACTGGATCTCAACAGCGGTAAGATCCT
TGAGAGTTTTCGCCCCGAAGAACGTTTTCCAATGATGAGCACTTTTAAAGTTCTGCTATGTGGCGCGGTA
TTATCCCGTATTGACGCCGGGCAAGAGCAACTCGGTCGCCGCATACACTATTCTCAGAATGACTTGGTTG
AGTACTCACCAGTCACAGAAAAGCATCTTACGGATGGCATGACAGTAAGAGAATTATGCAGTGCTGCCAT
AACCATGAGTGATAACACTGCGGCCAACTTACTTCTGACAACGATCGGAGGACCGAAGGAGCTAACCGCT
TTTTTGCACAACATGGGGGATCATGTAACTCGCCTTGATCGTTGGGAACCGGAGCTGAATGAAGCCATAC
CAAACGACGAGCGTGACACCACGATGCCTGTAGCAATGGCAACAACGTTGCGCAAACTATTAACTGGCGA
ACTACTTACTCTAGCTTCCCGGCAACAATTAATAGACTGGATGGAGGCGGATAAAGTTGCAGGACCACTT
CTGCGCTCGGCCCTTCCGGCTGGCTGGTTTATTGCTGATAAATCTGGAGCCGGTGAGCGTGGGTCTCGCG
GTATCATTGCAGCACTGGGGCCAGATGGTAAGCCCTCCCGTATCGTAGTTATCTACACGACGGGGAGTCA
GGCAACTATGGATGAACGAAATAGACAGATCGCTGAGATAGGTGCCTCACTGATTAAGCATTGGTAACTG
TCAGACCAAGTTTACTCATATATACTTTAGATTGATTTAAAACTTCATTTTTAATTTAAAAGGATCTAGG
TGAAGATCCTTTTTGATAATCTCATGACCAAAATCCCTTAACGTGAGTTTTCGTTCCACTGAGCGTCAGA
CCCCGTAGAAAAGATCAAAGGATCTTCTTGAGATCCTTTTTTTCTGCGCGTAATCTGCTGCTTGCAAACA
AAAAAACCACCGCTACCAGCGGTGGTTTGTTTGCCGGATCAAGAGCTACCAACTCTTTTTCCGAAGGTAA
CTGGCTTCAGCAGAGCGCAGATACCAAATACTGTTCTTCTAGTGTAGCCGTAGTTAGGCCACCACTTCAA
GAACTCTGTAGCACCGCCTACATACCTCGCTCTGCTAATCCTGTTACCAGTGGCTGCTGCCAGTGGCGAT
AAGTCGTGTCTTACCGGGTTGGACTCAAGACGATAGTTACCGGATAAGGCGCAGCGGTCGGGCTGAACGG
GGGGTTCGTGCACACAGCCCAGCTTGGAGCGAACGACCTACACCGAACTGAGATACCTACAGCGTGAGCT
ATGAGAAAGCGCCACGCTTCCCGAAGGGAGAAAGGCGGACAGGTATCCGGTAAGCGGCAGGGTCGGAACA
GGAGAGCGCACGAGGGAGCTTCCAGGGGGAAACGCCTGGTATCTTTATAGTCCTGTCGGGTTTCGCCACC
TCTGACTTGAGCGTCGATTTTTGTGATGCTCGTCAGGGGGGCGGAGCCTATGGAAAAACGCCAGCAACGC
GGCCTTTTTACGGTTCCTGGCCTTTTGCTGGCCTTTTGCTCACATGTTCTTTCCTGCGTTATCCCCTGAT
TCTGTGGATAACCGTATTACCGCCTTTGAGTGAGCTGATACCGCTCGCCGCAGCCGAACGACCGA
Features (pLannotate 1.2.2; 32 found; start..end, strand, type, name):
      5..32      +  rep_origin     RSF ori (fragment): Plasmids containing the RSF 1030 origin of replication can be propagated in E. coli cells that contain additional plasmids with compatible origins.
     34..126     +  CDS            lacI (fragment): lac repressor; lacI; The lac repressor binds to the lac operator to inhibit transcription in E. coli. This inhibition can be relieved by adding lactose or isopropyl-β-D-thiogalactopyranoside (IPTG).
    139..160     +  protein_bind   CAP binding site: CAP binding activates transcription in the presence of cAMP. E. coli catabolite activator protein
    175..205     +  promoter       lac promoter: promoter for the E. coli lac operon
    213..229     +  protein_bind   lac operator: The lac repressor binds to the lac operator to inhibit transcription in E. coli. This inhibition can be relieved by adding lactose or isopropyl-β-D-thiogalactopyranoside (IPTG). lac repressor encoded by lacI
    274..292     +  promoter       T3 promoter: promoter for bacteriophage T3 RNA polymerase
    320..546     +  promoter       RSV promoter: Rous sarcoma virus enhancer/promoter
    547..727     +  LTR            5' LTR (truncated): truncated 5' long terminal repeat (LTR) from HIV-1
    774..899     +  misc_feature   HIV-1 Ψ: packaging signal of human immunodeficiency virus type 1
    883..1246    +  CDS            HIV-1 gag (fragment): gag protein from human immunodeficiency virus 1; gag
   1392..1625    +  misc_feature   RRE: The Rev response element (RRE) of HIV-1 allows for Rev-dependent mRNA export from the nucleus to the cytoplasm.
   2002..2102    +  CDS            Rev (fragment): human immunodeficiency virus 1 (HIV-1) Rev protein; rev; enhances nuclear export of unspliced and incompletely spliced viral mRNAs
   2121..2237    +  misc_feature   cPPT/CTS: central polypurine tract and central termination sequence of HIV-1
   2260..2563    +  enhancer       CMV enhancer: human cytomegalovirus immediate early enhancer
   2564..2767    +  promoter       CMV promoter: human cytomegalovirus (CMV) immediate early promoter
   2795..3529    +  CDS            EIF6 (sequence partly withheld): IF6_HUMAN - Also known as EIF3A, ITGB4BP From Homo sapiens (Human).
   3572..3637    +  CDS            3xFLAG: three tandem FLAG® epitope tags, followed by an enterokinase cleavage site
   3690..3714    -  protein_bind   attB2: mutant version of attB; recombination site for the Gateway® BP reaction BP Clonase™
   3745..4333    +  misc_feature   WPRE: woodchuck hepatitis virus posttranscriptional regulatory element
   4389..4718    +  promoter       SV40 promoter: SV40 enhancer and early promoter
   4766..4813    +  promoter       EM7 promoter: synthetic bacterial promoter&nbsp
   4832..5230    +  CDS            BSD: blasticidin S deaminase; Aspergillus terreus BSD; confers resistance to blasticidin
   5247..5384    +  CDS            nef (fragment): NEF_HV1LA - Experimental evidence at protein level: Swiss-Prot protein existence level 1. Extracellular Nef protein targets CD4(+) T-lymphocytes for apoptosis by interacting with CXCR4 surface receptors. From Human immunodeficiency virus type 1 group M subtype B (isolate Lai) (HIV-1).
   5370..5550    +  LTR            5' LTR (truncated): truncated 5' long terminal repeat (LTR) from HIV-1
   5622..5743    +  polyA_signal   SV40 poly(A) signal: SV40 polyadenylation signal
   5783..5918    +  rep_origin     SV40 ori: SV40 origin of replication
   5939..5957    -  promoter       T7 promoter: promoter for bacteriophage T7 RNA polymerase
   5965..6120    +  CDS            lacZα (fragment): LacZα fragment of β-galactosidase; lacZ fragment
   6125..6553    +  rep_origin     f1 ori (sequence partly withheld): f1 bacteriophage origin of replication; arrow indicates direction of (+) strand synthesis
   6606..6710    +  promoter       AmpR promoter: bla
   6711..7571    +  CDS            AmpR: β-lactamase; bla; confers resistance to ampicillin, carbenicillin, and related antibiotics
   7742..8330    +  rep_origin     ori: high-copy-number ColE1/pMB1/pBR322/pUC origin of replication
