[The description below was written by a language model from this plasmid's Addgene catalogue record and pLannotate feature annotations shown in this document.]
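Description:
pLenti-eIF6-3XFlag is a lentiviral transfer plasmid of about 8.5 kb, built on the Lenti-CMV-Blast backbone, for expressing human eIF6 with a C-terminal 3xFLAG tag in mammalian cells. In bacteria it is maintained through a high-copy ColE1/pUC-type origin and selected with ampicillin via the β-lactamase gene. An f1 origin and small remnants of lac, T3 and T7 elements from the parental cloning vector are also present. The annotated fragments of an RSF origin and lacI are very short and are unlikely to be functional.

The viral portion has a third-generation layout. An RSV promoter drives a truncated HIV-1 5' LTR, followed by the Ψ packaging signal with partial gag sequence, the Rev response element for Rev-dependent nuclear export of the genomic RNA, and the cPPT/CTS. A truncated LTR closes the 3' end, with an SV40 poly(A) signal and SV40 origin downstream. Between the LTRs, the CMV enhancer/promoter drives the EIF6 coding sequence, which is separated by a short linker from the 3xFLAG epitope. A leftover attB2 site and a WPRE, which enhances transcript expression, follow the tag. A separate SV40 promoter/EM7 cassette expresses blasticidin S deaminase, so transduced cells can be selected with blasticidin.

The depositor notes two deviations from the intended design: a deletion of roughly 51 bp at the CMV–insert junction that leaves the Kozak sequence and start codon intact, and a deletion of roughly 282 bp in the TEV/linker region upstream of FLAG. The fusion remains in frame and expresses, but TEV cleavage may be compromised. The construct suits stable expression and FLAG-based detection or pulldown of eIF6. It was deposited with a study of ribosome biogenesis.
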