Addgene plasmid #242188: pLenti-eIF6-3XFlag
Purpose: Express eIF6-3xFlag in mammalian cells
Depositing lab: Joshua Mendell. Depositing organization: University of Texas Southwestern Medical Center. Publication: An ultraconserved snoRNA-like element in long noncoding RNA CRNDE promotes ribosome biogenesis and cell proliferation. Lee JS, Dan T, Zhang H, Cheng Y, Rehfeld F, Brugarolas J, Mendell JT. Mol Cell. 2025 Apr 17;85(8):1543-1560.e10. doi: 10.1016/j.molcel.2025.03.006. Epub 2025 Apr 3. PubMed 40185099.
Backbone
  Vector backbone: Lenti-CMV-Blast
  Vector type: Lentiviral
Growth in bacteria
  Bacterial resistance: Ampicillin, 100 μg/mL
  Growth temperature: 37°C
  Growth strain: NEB Stable
  Copy number: High Copy
Gene/Insert
  Gene/Insert name: eIF6
  Species: H. sapiens (human)
  Entrez Gene: EIF6 (a.k.a. CAB, EIF3A, ITGB4BP, b(2)gcn, eIF-6, p27(BBP), p27BBP)
  Promoter: CMV
  Tag / fusion protein: 3xFlag (C terminal on insert)
  Cloning method: Gibson Cloning
Terms and licenses: Academic/Nonprofit Terms; Industry Terms: Not Available to Industry
Depositor comments: ~51 bp deletion at the CMV-insert junction (Kozak/ATG preserved) and ~282 bp deletion in the TEV/linker region upstream of FLAG; eIF6-FLAG remains in-frame and expresses; TEV function may be altered.
How to cite: pLenti-eIF6-3XFlag was a gift from Joshua Mendell (Addgene plasmid # 242188 ; http://n2t.net/addgene:242188 ; RRID:Addgene_242188)
